>Addgene plasmid #115140 | pCMV-T7-hAcrVA3-NLS(sv40) (BPK5077) | addgene full sequence | sequence record 220495 | Addgene NGS Result
ATGGGCGTTGGTAAATCAAAAATTGACTGGCAATCTATAGACTGGACTAAAACCAATGCGCAAATTGCCC
AAGAATGTGGGCGAGCATATAACACCGTGTGCAAAATGCGGGGTAAACTTGGCAAGAGCCATCAAGGCGC
CAAATCTCCGCGCAAGGATAAAGGCATCAGTCGCCCTCAACCCCATTTGAACCGGCTTGAGTACCAGGCA
CTTGCCACAGCGAAAGCAAAGGCCAGCCCAAAAGCGGGACGATTCGAGACAAACACAAAAGCAAAAACAT
GGACTCTGAAATCACCTGATAATAAAACATATACGTTTACGAATCTGATGCACTTTGTTCGCACAAACCC
ACATCTGTTTGACCCCGATGATGTAGTGTGGCGGACAAAAAGCAATGGTGTGGAATGGTGCAGGGCCTCA
AGCGGGCTGGCGCTGCTTGCCAAACGCAAGAAAGCGCCACTTTCTTGGAAAGGTTGGCGCCTTATTTCTC
TCACAAAAGATAACAAAGGATCCGGCGGTGGAGGCAGTGGGCCCAAGAAGAAGAGGAAAGTCTGACCGGT
CATCATCACCATCACCATTGAGTTTAAACCCGCTGATCAGCCTCGACTGTGCCTTCTAGTTGCCAGCCAT
CTGTTGTTTGCCCCTCCCCCGTGCCTTCCTTGACCCTGGAAGGTGCCACTCCCACTGTCCTTTCCTAATA
AAATGAGGAAATTGCATCGCATTGTCTGAGTAGGTGTCATTCTATTCTGGGGGGTGGGGTGGGGCAGGAC
AGCAAGGGGGAGGATTGGGAAGACAATAGCAGGCATGCTGGGGATGCGGTGGGCTCTATGGCTTCTGAGG
CGGAAAGAACCAGCTGGGGCTCGATACCGTCGACCTCTAGCTAGAGCTTGGCGTAATCATGGTCATAGCT
GTTTCCTGTGTGAAATTGTTATCCGCTCACAATTCCACACAACATACGAGCCGGAAGCATAAAGTGTAAA
GCCTAGGGTGCCTAATGAGTGAGCTAACTCACATTAATTGCGTTGCGCTCACTGCCCGCTTTCCAGTCGG
GAAACCTGTCGTGCCAGCTGCATTAATGAATCGGCCAACGCGCGGGGAGAGGCGGTTTGCGTATTGGGCG
CTCTTCCGCTTCCTCGCTCACTGACTCGCTGCGCTCGGTCGTTCGGCTGCGGCGAGCGGTATCAGCTCAC
TCAAAGGCGGTAATACGGTTATCCACAGAATCAGGGGATAACGCAGGAAAGAACATGTGAGCAAAAGGCC
AGCAAAAGGCCAGGAACCGTAAAAAGGCCGCGTTGCTGGCGTTTTTCCATAGGCTCCGCCCCCCTGACGA
GCATCACAAAAATCGACGCTCAAGTCAGAGGTGGCGAAACCCGACAGGACTATAAAGATACCAGGCGTTT
CCCCCTGGAAGCTCCCTCGTGCGCTCTCCTGTTCCGACCCTGCCGCTTACCGGATACCTGTCCGCCTTTC
TCCCTTCGGGAAGCGTGGCGCTTTCTCATAGCTCACGCTGTAGGTATCTCAGTTCGGTGTAGGTCGTTCG
CTCCAAGCTGGGCTGTGTGCACGAACCCCCCGTTCAGCCCGACCGCTGCGCCTTATCCGGTAACTATCGT
CTTGAGTCCAACCCGGTAAGACACGACTTATCGCCACTGGCAGCAGCCACTGGTAACAGGATTAGCAGAG
CGAGGTATGTAGGCGGTGCTACAGAGTTCTTGAAGTGGTGGCCTAACTACGGCTACACTAGAAGAACAGT
ATTTGGTATCTGCGCTCTGCTGAAGCCAGTTACCTTCGGAAAAAGAGTTGGTAGCTCTTGATCCGGCAAA
CAAACCACCGCTGGTAGCGGTGGTTTTTTTGTTTGCAAGCAGCAGATTACGCGCAGAAAAAAAGGATCTC
AAGAAGATCCTTTGATCTTTTCTACGGGGTCTGACGCTCAGTGGAACGAAAACTCACGTTAAGGGATTTT
GGTCATGAGATTATCAAAAAGGATCTTCACCTAGATCCTTTTAAATTAAAAATGAAGTTTTAAATCAATC
TAAAGTATATATGAGTAAACTTGGTCTGACAGTTACCAATGCTTAATCAGTGAGGCACCTATCTCAGCGA
TCTGTCTATTTCGTTCATCCATAGTTGCCTGACTCCCCGTCGTGTAGATAACTACGATACGGGAGGGCTT
ACCATCTGGCCCCAGTGCTGCAATGATACCGCGAGACCCACGCTCACCGGCTCCAGATTTATCAGCAATA
AACCAGCCAGCCGGAAGGGCCGAGCGCAGAAGTGGTCCTGCAACTTTATCCGCCTCCATCCAGTCTATTA
ATTGTTGCCGGGAAGCTAGAGTAAGTAGTTCGCCAGTTAATAGTTTGCGCAACGTTGTTGCCATTGCTAC
AGGCATCGTGGTGTCACGCTCGTCGTTTGGTATGGCTTCATTCAGCTCCGGTTCCCAACGATCAAGGCGA
GTTACATGATCCCCCATGTTGTGCAAAAAAGCGGTTAGCTCCTTCGGTCCTCCGATCGTTGTCAGAAGTA
AGTTGGCCGCAGTGTTATCACTCATGGTTATGGCAGCACTGCATAATTCTCTTACTGTCATGCCATCCGT
AAGATGCTTTTCTGTGACTGGTGAGTACTCAACCAAGTCATTCTGAGAATAGTGTATGCGGCGACCGAGT
TGCTCTTGCCCGGCGTCAATACGGGATAATACCGCGCCACATAGCAGAACTTTAAAAGTGCTCATCATTG
GAAAACGTTCTTCGGGGCGAAAACTCTCAAGGATCTTACCGCTGTTGAGATCCAGTTCGATGTAACCCAC
TCGTGCACCCAACTGATCTTCAGCATCTTTTACTTTCACCAGCGTTTCTGGGTGAGCAAAAACAGGAAGG
CAAAATGCCGCAAAAAAGGGAATAAGGGCGACACGGAAATGTTGAATACTCATACTCTTCCTTTTTCAAT
ATTATTGAAGCATTTATCAGGGTTATTGTCTCATGAGCGGATACATATTTGAATGTATTTAGAAAAATAA
ACAAATAGGGGTTCCGCGCACATTTCCCCGAAAAGTGCCACCTGACGTCGACGGATCGGGAGATCGATCT
CCCGATCCCCTAGGGTCGACTCTCAGTACAATCTGCTCTGATGCCGCATAGTTAAGCCAGTATCTGCTCC
CTGCTTGTGTGTTGGAGGTCGCTGAGTAGTGCGCGAGCAAAATTTAAGCTACAACAAGGCAAGGCTTGAC
CGACAATTGCATGAAGAATCTGCTTAGGGTTAGGCGTTTTGCGCTGCTTCGCGATGTACGGGCCAGATAT
ACGCGTTGACATTGATTATTGACTAGTTATTAATAGTAATCAATTACGGGGTCATTAGTTCATAGCCCAT
ATATGGAGTTCCGCGTTACATAACTTACGGTAAATGGCCCGCCTGGCTGACCGCCCAACGACCCCCGCCC
ATTGACGTCAATAATGACGTATGTTCCCATAGTAACGCCAATAGGGACTTTCCATTGACGTCAATGGGTG
GAGTATTTACGGTAAACTGCCCACTTGGCAGTACATCAAGTGTATCATATGCCAAGTACGCCCCCTATTG
ACGTCAATGACGGTAAATGGCCCGCCTGGCATTATGCCCAGTACATGACCTTATGGGACTTTCCTACTTG
GCAGTACATCTACGTATTAGTCATCGCTATTACCATGGTGATGCGGTTTTGGCAGTACATCAATGGGCGT
GGATAGCGGTTTGACTCACGGGGATTTCCAAGTCTCCACCCCATTGACGTCAATGGGAGTTTGTTTTGGC
ACCAAAATCAACGGGACTTTCCAAAATGTCGTAACAACTCCGCCCCATTGACGCAAATGGGCGGTAGGCG
TGTACGGTGGGAGGTCTATATAAGCAGAGCTGGTTTAGTGAACCGTCAGATCCGCTAGAGATCCGCGGCC
GCTAATACGACTCACTATAGGGAGAGCCGCCACC
Features (pLannotate 1.2.2; 14 found; start..end, strand, type, name):
    607..831     +  polyA_signal   bGH poly(A) signal: bovine growth hormone polyadenylation signal
    835..856     +  promoter       SV40 promoter (fragment): SV40 enhancer and early promoter
    861..877     +  misc_feature   MCS (fragment): pBluescript multiple cloning site
    926..942     -  protein_bind   lac operator: The lac repressor binds to the lac operator to inhibit transcription in E. coli. This inhibition can be relieved by adding lactose or isopropyl-β-D-thiogalactopyranoside (IPTG). lac repressor encoded by lacI
    950..980     -  promoter       lac promoter: promoter for the E. coli lac operon
    995..1016    -  protein_bind   CAP binding site: CAP binding activates transcription in the presence of cAMP. E. coli catabolite activator protein
   1029..1121    -  CDS            lacI (fragment): lac repressor; lacI; The lac repressor binds to the lac operator to inhibit transcription in E. coli. This inhibition can be relieved by adding lactose or isopropyl-β-D-thiogalactopyranoside (IPTG).
   1304..1892    -  rep_origin     ori: high-copy-number ColE1/pMB1/pBR322/pUC origin of replication
   2063..2923    -  CDS            AmpR: β-lactamase; bla; confers resistance to ampicillin, carbenicillin, and related antibiotics
   2924..3028    -  promoter       AmpR promoter: bla
   3099..3143    -  misc_feature   bom (fragment): basis of mobility region from pBR322
   3298..3677    +  enhancer       CMV enhancer: human cytomegalovirus immediate early enhancer
   3678..3881    +  promoter       CMV promoter: human cytomegalovirus (CMV) immediate early promoter
   3923..3941    +  promoter       T7 promoter: promoter for bacteriophage T7 RNA polymerase
