[The description below was written by a language model from this plasmid's Addgene catalogue record and pLannotate feature annotations shown in this document.]
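Description:
pCMV-T7-hAcrVA3-NLS(sv40), also designated BPK5077, is a compact mammalian expression plasmid of about 4 kb built on the JDS246 backbone. It is propagated in E. coli from a high-copy ColE1/pUC-type origin and selected through the β-lactamase (AmpR) gene with its native bla promoter. No mammalian selection marker is annotated, so the design suits transient transfection rather than stable line generation. Short remnants of lac regulatory elements (lac promoter, operator, CAP site and a lacI fragment), an SV40 promoter fragment, a polylinker fragment and a bom fragment also appear in the feature table. These look like backbone leftovers with no evident role in expression.

The payload is a synthetic, human codon-optimized open reading frame for AcrVA3, an anti-CRISPR protein described in work on inhibitors of Type I and Type V CRISPR-Cas systems. It is fused at its C terminus to an SV40 nuclear localization signal, which directs the protein to the nucleus where genome-editing nucleases act. Transcription in mammalian cells is driven by the CMV immediate-early enhancer and promoter and terminated by the bovine growth hormone polyadenylation signal. A T7 promoter lies immediately downstream of the CMV promoter, which would also allow in vitro transcription with T7 RNA polymerase. The automated annotation does not label the AcrVA3-NLS coding sequence itself. It presumably occupies the unannotated interval between the T7 promoter and the bGH poly(A) signal, spanning the numbering origin of the circular map. The plasmid is intended for expressing AcrVA3 in human cells, for example to test whether it inhibits co-delivered CRISPR-Cas nucleases.
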