Addgene plasmid #115140: pCMV-T7-hAcrVA3-NLS(sv40) (BPK5077)
Purpose: CMV-T7 promoter expression plasmid for human codon optimized AcrVA3 anti-CRISPR protein with C-terminal NLS
Depositing lab: Joseph Bondy-Denomy & Keith Joung & Benjamin Kleinstiver. Depositing organization: Massachusetts General Hospital. Publication: Discovery of widespread Type I and Type V CRISPR-Cas inhibitors. Marino ND, Zhang JY, Borges AL, Sousa AA, Leon LM, Rauch BJ, Walton RT, Berry JD, Joung JK, Kleinstiver BP, Bondy-Denomy J. Science. 2018 Sep 6. pii: science.aau5174. doi: 10.1126/science.aau5174. PubMed 30190308.
Backbone
  Vector backbone: JDS246 (Plasmid #43861)
  Backbone manufacturer: Joung lab (Addgene Plasmid #43861)
  Vector type: Mammalian Expression
Growth in bacteria
  Bacterial resistance: Ampicillin, 100 μg/mL
  Growth temperature: 37°C
  Growth strain: DH5alpha
  Copy number: High Copy
Gene/Insert
  Gene/Insert name: human codon optimized AcrVA3 anti-CRISPR protein (alt name: BPK5077)
  Species: Synthetic
  Tag / fusion protein: NLS(SV40) (C terminal on insert)
  Cloning method: Gibson Cloning
  Sequencing primers: 5′ CMV-F; 3′ BGH-rev
Terms and licenses: Academic/Nonprofit Terms; Industry Terms: Not Available to Industry
How to cite: pCMV-T7-hAcrVA3-NLS(sv40) (BPK5077) was a gift from Joseph Bondy-Denomy & Keith Joung & Benjamin Kleinstiver (Addgene plasmid # 115140 ; http://n2t.net/addgene:115140 ; RRID:Addgene_115140)
